>Addgene plasmid #174998 | pMSR:MSMEG_1347:Dendra | addgene full sequence | sequence record 345415 | Addgene NGS Result
TCTGTGCGGAGACCTGGGCACCAGCCCCGCCGCCGCCAGGAGCATTGCCGTTCCCGCCAGAAATCTAGAC
GGTGACCACAACGCGCCCGCTTTGATCGGGGACGTCGAAATATTGGATCGTCGGCACCGTCACGGCCGTG
GGAGGCGGCACGATCCGCGACGTGATGATCGGCCGCATCCCCACGGTGCTGCGCAGTGAGCTCTACGCCA
TCCCGGCGTTGATCTGTGCGTTCGCACGCACAGGCCCGGTGTGAGAAGGGTCTCTGACGAGCGGGAGAAC
TCCCTATCAGTGATAGAGTTTGTCCTCCCTATCAGTGATAGATAGGCTTAAGGAGTAATACGACTCACTA
TAGGGAGAAGGAGGCCATTATGAGCAAGAACAGCAAGGCATACCGCGAGGCCGCGGAGAAGGTCGACCGG
ACCAAGCTCTACACGCCGCTGGAAGCCGCGAAACTGGCCAAGGAGACCTCCTCCAAGAAGCAGGACGCCA
CCGTCGAGGTTGCCATCCGCCTCGGCGTCGACCCCCGCAAGGCCGACCAGATGGTCCGCGGCACCGTGAA
CCTGCCCCACGGCACCGGTAAGACCGCGCGCGTCGCGGTGTTCGCCGTCGGTGAGAAGGCCGAGCAGGCC
CAGGCCGCAGGCGCCGACATCGTCGGCAGCGACGACCTGATCGAGAAGATCCAGGGCGGCTTCCTGGACT
TCGACGCCGCGATCGCCACACCGGACCAGATGGCCAAGGTCGGCCGTATCGCCCGCGTGCTCGGCCCGCG
TGGCCTGATGCCGAACCCCAAGACCGGCACCGTCACCCCCGATGTGGCCAAGGCTGTGCAGGACATCAAG
GGCGGCAAGATCAACTTCCGCGTCGACAAGCAGGCCAACCTGCACTTCATCATCGGCAAGGCGTCGTTCG
ACGAGACCAAGCTGGCCGAGAACTACGGCGCGGCGCTCGACGAGGTTCTGCGCGCCAAGCCGTCGTCGTC
CAAGGGCCGTTACCTCAAGAAGGTGACCGTCTCGACGACCACCGGCCCGGGCATCCCCGTCGACCCCTCG
GTCACCCGGAACTTCACCGAGGCCAAGCTTGGTGCGGCCGCGGGCAACACGCCTGGCATCAATCTGATCA
AGGAGGACATGCGTGTCAAGGTGCATATGGAGGGCAACGTGAACGGTCACGCCTTCGTGATCGAGGGGGA
GGGTAAGGGTAAGCCTTACGAAGGGACCCAGACCGCCAACCTCACCGTCAAGGAGGGCGCCCCTCTCCCA
TTCTCGTACGATATCCTCACTACCGCGGTGCATTACGGGAACCGCGTGTTCACCAAGTACCCCGAGGATA
TCCCTGACTACTTCAAGCAGAGCTTCCCGGAGGGATACTCCTGGGAGCGGACGATGACCTTCGAAGACAA
GGGTATCTGTACGATCCGCAGCGACATCTCGCTGGAAGGGGACTGTTTCTTCCAGAACGTCCGTTTCAAG
GGGACCAACTTTCCGCCGAACGGCCCGGTCATGCAGAAGAAGACCCTCAAGTGGGAGCCGAGCACGGAGA
AGCTGCACGTTCGGGACGGCCTCCTGGTCGGCAACATCAACATGGCGCTGCTGCTGGAAGGCGGCGGCCA
CTACCTATGCGACTTCAAGACCACGTACAAAGCGAAGAAGGTCGTCCAGCTGCCCGACGCGCACTTCGTG
GACCACCGCATCGAAATCCTGGGGAACGATTCGGACTACAACAAGGTCAAGTTGTACGAGCACGCTGTGG
CACGCTATAGCCCGCTCCCGTCGCAGGTCTGGTTCGAAGGCGGCGGCGGGGAGAACCTGTATTTCCAGGA
CTACAAGGACGACGACGACAAGTGATTTAAATAACCCCTTGGGGCCTCTAAACGGGTCTTGAGGGGTTTT
TTGTTAACTAGCGTACGATCGAATTCCTGCAGCTCACGGTAACTGATGCCGTATTTGCAGTACCAGCGTA
CGGCCCACAGAATGATGTCACGCTGAAAATGCCGGCCTTTGAATGGGTTCATGTGCAGCTCCATCAGCAA
AAGGGGATGATAAGTTTATCACCACCGACTATTTGCAACAGTGCCGTTGATCGTGCTATGATCGACTGAT
GTCATCAGCGGTGGAGTGCAATGTCGTGCAATACGAATGGCGAAAAGCCGAGCTCATCGGTCAGCTTCTC
AACCTTGGGGTTACCCCCGGCGGTGTGCTGCTGGTCCACAGCTCCTTCCGTAGCGTCCGGCCCCTCGAAG
ATGGGCCACTTGGACTGATCGAGGCCCTGCGTGCTACGCTGGGTCCGGGAGGGACGCTCGTCATGCCCTC
GTGGTCAGGTCTGGACGACGAGCCGTTCGATCCTGCCACGTCGCCCGTTACACCGGACCTTGGAGTTGTC
TCTGACACATTCTGGCGCCTGCCAAATGTAAAGCGCAGCGCCCATCCATTTGCCTTTGCGGCAGCGGGGC
CACAGGCAGAGCAGATCATCTCTGATCCATTGCCCCTGCCACCTTACTCGCCTGCAAGCCCGGTCGCCCG
TGTCCATGAACTCGATGGGCAGGTACTTCTCCTCGGCGTGGGACACGATGCCAACACGACGCTGCATCTT
GCCGAGTTGATGGCAAAGGTTCCCTATGGGGTGCCGAGACACTGCACCATTCTTCAGGATGGCAAGTTGG
TACGCGTCGATTATCTCGAGAATGACCACTGCTGTGAGCGCTTTGCCTTGGCGGACAGGTGGCTCAAGGA
GAAGAGCCTTCAGAAGGAAGGTCCAGTCGGTCATGCCTTTGCTCGGTTGATCCGCTCCCGCGACATTGTG
GCGACAGCCCTGGGTCAACTGGGCCGAGATCCGTTGATCTTCCTGCATCCGCCAGAGGCGGGATGCGAAG
AATGCGATGCCGCTCGCCAGTCGATTGGCTGAGCTCATGAGCGGAGAACGAGATGACGTTGGAGGGGCAA
GGTCGCGCTGATTGCTGGGGCAACACGGGGGATCCACTAGTTCCATGAGCGTCAGACCCCGTAGAAAAGA
TCAAAGGATCTTCTTGAGATCCTTTTTTTCTGCGCGTAATCTGCTGCTTGCAAACAAAAAAACCACCGCT
ACCAGCGGTGGTTTGTTTGCCGGATCAAGAGCTACCAACTCTTTTTCCGAAGGTAACTGGCTTCAGCAGA
GCGCAGATACCAAATACTGTCCTTCTAGTGTAGCCGTAGTTAGGCCACCACTTCAAGAACTCTGTAGCAC
CGCCTACATACCTCGCTCTGCTAATCCTGTTACCAGTGGCTGCTGCCAGTGGCGATAAGTCGTGTCTTAC
CGGGTTGGACTCAAGACGATAGTTACCGGATAAGGCGCAGCGGTCGGGCTGAACGGGGGGTTCGTGCACA
CAGCCCAGCTTGGAGCGAACGACCTACACCGAACTGAGATACCTACAGCGTGAGCTATGAGAAAGCGCCA
CGCTTCCCGAGGGGAGAAAGGCGGACAGGTATCCGGTAAGCGGCAGGGTCGGAACAGGAGAGCGCACGAG
GGAGCTTCCAGGGGGAAACGCCTGGTATCTTTATAGTCCTGTCGGGTTTCGCCACCTCTGACTTGAGCGT
CGATTTTTGTGATGCTCGTCAGGGGGGCGGAGCCTATGGAAAAACGCCAGCAACGCGGCCTTTTTACGGT
TCCTGGCCTTTTGCTGGCCTTTTGCTCACATGTTCTTTCCTGCGTTATCCCCTGATTCTGTGGATAACCG
TATTACCGCCTTTGAGTGAGCTGATACCGCTCGCCGCAGCCGAACGACCGAGCGCAACGCGTGCGGCCGC
GGTACCCGGGGATCCTCTAGAGTCGACCACCAAGGGCACCATCTCTGCTTGGGCCACCCCGTTGGCCGCA
GCCAGCTCGCTGAGAGCCGTGAACGACAGGGCGAACGCCAGCCCGCCGACGGCGAGGGTTCCGACCGCTG
CAACTCCCGGTGCAACCTTGTCCCGGTCTATTCTCTTCACTGCACCAGCTCCAATCTGGTGTGAATGCCC
CTCGTCTGTTCGCGCAGGCGGGGGGCTCTATTCGTTTGTCAGCATCGAAAGTAGCCAGATCAGGGATGCG
TTGCAACCGCGTATGCCCAGGTCAGAAGAGTCGCACAAGAGTTGCAGACCCCTGGAAAGAAAAATGGCCA
GAGGGCGAAAACACCCTCTGACCAGCGGAGCGGGCGACGGGAATCGAACCCGCGTAGCTAGTTTGGAAGA
ATGGGTGTCTGCCGACCACATATGGGCCGGTCAAGATAGGTTTTTACCCCCTCTCGGCTGCATCCTCTAA
GTGGAAAGAAATTGCAGGTCGTAGAAGCGCGTTGAAGCCTGAGAGTTGCACAGGAGTTGCAACCCGGTAG
CCTTGTTCACGACGAGAGGAGACCTAGTTGGCACGTCGCGGATGGGGATCGCTGAAGACTCAGCGCAGCG
GGAGGATCCAAGCCTCATACGTCAACCCGCAGGACGGTGTGAGGTACTACGCGCTGCAGACCTACGACAA
CAAGATGGACGCCGAAGCCTGGCTCGCGGGCGAGAAGCGGCTCATCGAGATGGAGACCTGGACCCCTCCA
CAGGACCGGGCGAAGAAGGCAGCCGCCAGCGCCATCACGCTGGAGGAGTACACCCGGAAGTGGCTCGTGG
AGCGCGACCTCGCAGACGGCACCAGGGATCTGTACAGCGGGCACGCGGAGCGCCGCATCTACCCGGTGCT
AGGTGAAGTGGCGGTCACAGAGATGACGCCAGCTCTGGTGCGTGCGTGGTGGGCCGGGATGGGTAGGAAG
CACCCGACTGCCCGCCGGCATGCCTACAACGTCCTCCGGGCGGTGATGAACACAGCGGTCGAGGACAAGC
TGATCGCAGAGAACCCGTGCCGGATCGAGCAGAAGGCAGCCGATGAGCGCGACGTAGAGGCGCTGACGCC
TGAGGAGCTGGACATCGTCGCCGCTGAGATCTTCGAGCACTACCGGATCGCGGCATACATCCTGGCGTGG
ACGAGCCTCCGGTTCGGAGAGCTGATCGAGCTTCGCCGCAAGGACATCGTGGACGACGGCATGACGATGA
AGCTCCGGGTGCGCCGTGGCGCTTCCCGCGTGGGGAACAAGATCGTCGTTGGCAACGCCAAGACCGTCCG
GTCGAAGCGTCCTGTGACGGTTCCGCCTCACGTCGCGGAGATGATCCGAGCGCACATGAAGGACCGTACG
AAGATGAACAAGGGCCCCGAGGCATTCCTGGTGACCACGACGCAGGGCAACCGGCTGTCGAAGTCCGCGT
TCACCAAGTCGCTGAAGCGTGGCTACGCCAAGATCGGTCGGCCGGAACTCCGCATCCACGACCTCCGCGC
TGTCGGCGCTACGTTCGCCGCTCAGGCAGGTGCGACGACCAAGGAGCTGATGGCCCGTCTCGGTCACACG
ACTCCTAGGATGGCGATGAAGTACCAGATGGCGTCTGAGGCCCGCGACGAGGCTATCGCTGAGGCGATGT
CCAAGCTGGCCAAGACCTCCTGAAACGCAAAAAGCCCCCCTCCCAAGGACACTGAGTCCTAAAGAGGGGG
GTTTCTTGTCAGTACGCGAAGAACCACGCCTGGCCGCGAGCGCCAGCACCGCCGC
Features (pLannotate 1.2.2; 14 found; start..end, strand, type, name):
    117..221     +  CDS            Y4104_STRCO (fragment): Protein inferred from homology: Swiss-Prot protein existence level 3. From Streptomyces coelicolor (strain ATCC BAA-471 / A3(2) / M145).
    279..298     +  promoter       tight TRE promoter (fragment): Tet-responsive promoter PTight, consisting of seven tet operator sequences followed by the minimal CMV promoter
    305..322     +  promoter       tight TRE promoter (fragment): Tet-responsive promoter PTight, consisting of seven tet operator sequences followed by the minimal CMV promoter
    336..354     +  promoter       T7 promoter: promoter for bacteriophage T7 RNA polymerase
    370..1074    +  CDS            rplA: RL1_MYCS2 - Experimental evidence at protein level: Swiss-Prot protein existence level 1. Protein L1 is also a translational repressor protein, it controls the translation of the L11 operon by binding to its mRNA. From Mycolicibacterium smegmatis (strain ATCC 700084 / mc(2)155) (Mycobacterium smegmatis).
   1096..1782    +  CDS            Dendra2: Dendra2 is a photoconvertible green fluorescent protein published in 2006, derived from Dendronephthya sp.. It has high acid sensitivity.
   1822..1842    +  CDS            FLAG (fragment): FLAG® epitope tag, followed by an enterokinase cleavage site
   1851..1893    +  terminator     T7 terminator (fragment): transcription terminator for bacteriophage T7 RNA polymerase
   2099..2899    +  CDS            ApmR: aminoglycoside 3-N-acetyltransferase type IV ; aac(3)IV; confers resistance to apramycin (Paget and Davies, 1996)
   2966..2983    -  misc_feature   MCS (fragment): pBluescript multiple cloning site
   3024..3612    +  rep_origin     ori: high-copy-number ColE1/pMB1/pBR322/pUC origin of replication
   3780..3808    +  misc_feature   MCS (fragment): pUC18/19 multiple cloning site
   4368..5480    +  CDS            33: VINT_BPML5 - Also known as int. Protein inferred from homology: Swiss-Prot protein existence level 3. Integrase is necessary for integration of the phage into the host genome by site-specific recombination. From Mycobacterium phage L5 (Mycobacteriophage L5).
   5542..61      -  CDS            32 (fragment) (across the origin): VG32_BPML5 - Protein predicted: Swiss-Prot protein existence level 4. From Mycobacterium phage L5 (Mycobacteriophage L5).
