[The description below was written by a language model from this plasmid's Addgene catalogue record and pLannotate feature annotations shown in this document.]
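Description:
pMSR:MSMEG_1347:Dendra is a 5,585 nt shuttle plasmid built on the pMSR:Dendra backbone, an integrating mycobacterial expression vector that also supports T7-driven expression in E. coli. In E. coli it is maintained at high copy through a ColE1/pUC-type origin and selected with apramycin, conferred by the aac(3)IV acetyltransferase gene. It carries no mycobacterial replication origin in the annotated features. Instead it encodes the mycobacteriophage L5 integrase, with a flanking fragment of L5 gene 32, which mediates site-specific recombination into the L5 attachment site of the mycobacterial chromosome to give a stable integrant.

The payload is the M. smegmatis open reading frame MSMEG_1347, which the feature table identifies as rplA, encoding ribosomal protein L1. It was inserted by ligation-independent cloning and is fused at its C terminus, through a Gly-Ala linker, to the photoconvertible green-to-red fluorescent protein Dendra2, followed by a single FLAG epitope. Expression in mycobacteria comes from the pmycTetO promoter, a mycobacterial promoter carrying tet operators. The two short hits annotated as "tight TRE promoter" fragments most likely reflect these operator sequences rather than any mammalian element. A T7 promoter lies immediately upstream of the coding sequence and a T7 terminator fragment follows the tag, allowing the same fusion to be produced in E. coli strains that supply T7 RNA polymerase.

The construct belongs to a systematic mycobacterial resource of tagged genes. Its stated purpose is a C-terminal fluorescent fusion, suited to localising the protein in live cells, with the FLAG tag available for detection or pull-down.
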