Addgene plasmid #174998: pMSR:MSMEG_1347:Dendra
Purpose: C-term fluorescent fusion
Depositing lab: Keith Derbyshire & Joseph Wade. Depositing organization: Wadsworth Center, New York State Department of Health. Publication: A Mycobacterial Systems Resource for the Research Community. Judd JA, Canestrari J, Clark R, Joseph A, Lapierre P, Lasek-Nesselquist E, Mir M, Palumbo M, Smith C, Stone M, Upadhyay A, Wirth SE, Dedrick RM, Meier CG, Russell DA, Dills A, Dove E, Kester J, Wolf ID, Zhu J, Rubin ER, Fortune S, Hatfull GF, Gray TA, Wade JT, Derbyshire KM. mBio. 2021 Mar 2;12(2). pii: mBio.02401-20. doi: 10.1128/mBio.02401-20. PubMed 33653882.
Backbone
  Vector backbone: pMSR:Dendra
  Vector type: Bacterial Expression ; Integrating Mycobacterial Expression Vector attL5. T7 expression in E. coli
Growth in bacteria
  Bacterial resistance: Apramycin, 25 μg/mL
  Growth temperature: 37°C
  Growth strain: DH5alpha
  Copy number: High Copy
Gene/Insert
  Gene/Insert name: MSMEG_1347
  Species: M. smegmatis
  Promoter: pmycTetO
  Tag / fusion protein: Gly-Ala Linker/Dendra2/1x Flag Tag (C terminal on insert)
  Cloning method: Ligation Independent Cloning
  Sequencing primers: 5′ TGATAGAGTTTGTCCTCCCTATCAG; 3′ TCCATATGCACCTTGACACG
Resource information
  A portion of this plasmid was derived from a plasmid made by: CP000480.1
Terms and licenses: Academic/Nonprofit Terms; Industry Terms: Not Available to Industry
Depositor comments: 5' cloning site: AseI (destroyed), 3' cloning site: HindIII (not destroyed)
How to cite: pMSR:MSMEG_1347:Dendra was a gift from Keith Derbyshire & Joseph Wade (Addgene plasmid # 174998 ; http://n2t.net/addgene:174998 ; RRID:Addgene_174998)
