>Addgene plasmid #174998 | pMSR:MSMEG_1347:Dendra | depositor partial sequence | sequence record 339392 | partial
ATGAGCAAGAACAGCAAGGCATACCGCGAGGCCGCGGAGAAGGTCGACCGGACCAAGCTCTACACGCCGC
TGGAAGCCGCGAAACTGGCCAAGGAGACCTCCTCCAAGAAGCAGGACGCCACCGTCGAGGTTGCCATCCG
CCTCGGCGTCGACCCCCGCAAGGCCGACCAGATGGTCCGCGGCACCGTGAACCTGCCCCACGGCACCGGT
AAGACCGCGCGCGTCGCGGTGTTCGCCGTCGGTGAGAAGGCCGAGCAGGCCCAGGCCGCAGGCGCCGACA
TCGTCGGCAGCGACGACCTGATCGAGAAGATCCAGGGCGGCTTCCTGGACTTCGACGCCGCGATCGCCAC
ACCGGACCAGATGGCCAAGGTCGGCCGTATCGCCCGCGTGCTCGGCCCGCGTGGCCTGATGCCGAACCCC
AAGACCGGCACCGTCACCCCCGATGTGGCCAAGGCTGTGCAGGACATCAAGGGCGGCAAGATCAACTTCC
GCGTCGACAAGCAGGCCAACCTGCACTTCATCATCGGCAAGGCGTCGTTCGACGAGACCAAGCTGGCCGA
GAACTACGGCGCGGCGCTCGACGAGGTTCTGCGCGCCAAGCCGTCGTCGTCCAAGGGCCGTTACCTCAAG
AAGGTGACCGTCTCGACGACCACCGGCCCGGGCATCCCCGTCGACCCCTCGGTCACCCGGAACTTCACCG
AGGCC
